>Addgene plasmid #73651 | pccGFPGpA | depositor full sequence | sequence record 139964 | pccGFPGpA sequence 7414 bps
TTCTTGAAGACGAAAGGGCCTCGTGATACGCCTATTTTTATAGGTTAATGTCATGATAATAATGGTTTCT
TAGACGTTCGAGGTCGACGGTATCGATAAGCTTGATGGGGATCGCGTTTCTTTATTAGTGGTTGCAGTCT
CGCTCATAATCGCTCCGTTTACTTCTGTTTCAAACAATTGATCCATTGAGACTCAATGGAATTACCTTGA
TGTGCAAGTGAGATATGGACAAAAAATGTAAATTCAAGGTCAAAACTCATAAAAACACTGTTTTTTGATC
GAGATTGGATTATTCTAAGTCTGCATTTTTATCAAAGAAGATAAAAAAACCAGTAAAGTCTGAGTGTTGG
GACAGGGAGATACTGGGACATTAGATGTTCGGATTAGGACACAACTCAAAAGAGATTTCGATGAGTCATA
TTGGTACTAAATTCATTCTTGCTGAAAAATTTACCTTCGATCCCCTAAGCAATACTCTGATTGACAAAGA
AGATAGTGAAGAGATCATTCGATTAGGCAGCAACGAAAGCCGAATTCTTTGGCTGCTGGCCCAACGTCCA
AACGAGGTAATTTCTCGCAATGATTTGCATGACTTTGTTTGGCGAGAGCAAGGTTTTGAAGTCGATGATT
CCAGCTTAACCCAAGCCATTTCGACTCTGCGCAAAATGCTCAAAGATTCGACAAAGTCCCCACAATACGT
CAAAACGGTTCCGAAGCGCGGTTACCAATTGATCGCCCGAGTGGAAACGGTTGAAGAAGAGATGGCTCGC
GAAAACGAAGCTGCTCATGACATCTCTCAGCCAGAATCTGTCAATGAATACGCAGAATCAAGCAGTGTGC
CTTCATCAGCCACTGTAGTGAACACACCGCAGCCAGCCAATGTCGTGGCGAATAAATCGGCTCCAAACTT
GGGGAATCGAGCTAGCCTCATTATTTTTGGGGTGATGGCTGGTGTTATTGGAACGATCCTGATCAACCCA
AGCCAATCCAGCTTTAAACCCCTAACGGATATCAAAATCGAAGAAGGTAAACTGGTAATCTGGATTAACG
GCGATAAAGGCTATAACGGTCTCGCTGAAGTCGGTAAGAAATTCGAGAAAGATACCGGAATTAAAGTCAC
CGTTGAGCATCCGGATAAACTGGAAGAGAAATTCCCACAGGTTGCGGCAACTGGCGATGGCCCTGACATT
ATCTTCTGGGCACACGACCGCTTTGGTGGCTACGCTCAATCTGGCCTGTTGGCTGAAATCACCCCGGACA
AAGCGTTCCAGGACAAGCTGTATCCGTTTACCTGGGATGCCGTACGTTACAACGGCAAGCTGATTGCTTA
CCCGATCGCTGTTGAAGCGTTATCGCTGATTTATAACAAAGATCTGCTGCCGAACCCGCCAAAAACCTGG
GAAGAGATCCCGGCGCTGGATAAAGAACTGAAAGCGAAAGGTAAGAGCGCGCTGATGTTCAACCTGCAAG
AACCGTACTTCACCTGGCCGCTGATTGCTGCTGACGGGGGTTATGCGTTCAAGTATGAAAACGGCAAGTA
CGACATTAAAGACGTGGGCGTGGATAACGCTGGCGCGAAAGCGGGTCTGACCTTCCTGGTTGACCTGATT
AAAAACAAACACATGAATGCAGACACCGATTACTCCATCGCAGAAGCTGCCTTTAATAAAGGCGAAACAG
CGATGACCATCAACGGCCCGTGGGCATGGTCCAACATCGACACCAGCAAAGTGAATTATGGTGTAACGGT
ACTGCCGACCTTCAAGGGTCAACCATCCAAACCGTTCGTTGGCGTGCTGAGCGCAGGTATTAACGCCGCC
AGTCCGAACAAAGAGCTGGCGAAAGAGTTCCTCGAAAACTATCTGCTGACTGATGAAGGTCTGGAAGCGG
TTAATAAAGACAAACCGCTGGGTGCCGTAGCGCTGAAGTCTTACGAGGAAGAGTTGGCGAAAGATCCACG
TATTGCCGCCACCATGGAAAACGCCCAGAAAGGTGAAATCATGCCGAACATCCCGCAGATGTCCGCTTTC
TGGTATGCCGTGCGTACTGCGGTGATCAACGCCGCCAGCGGTCGTCAGACTGTCGATGAAGCCCTGAAAG
ACGCGCAGACTAATTCGAGCTCGGTACCCGGCCGGGGATCTTAATCTAGCAGGTGGCACTTTTCGGGGAA
ATGTGCGCGGAACCCCTATTTGTTTATTTTTCTAAATACATTCAAATATGTATCCGCTCATGAGACAATA
ACCCTGATAAATGCTTCAATAATATTGAAAAAGGAAGAGTATGAGTATTCAACATTTCCGTGTCGCCCTT
ATTCCCTTTTTTGCGGCATTTTGCCTTCCTGTTTTTGCTCACCCAGAAACGCTGGTGAAAGTAAAAGATG
CTGAAGATCAGTTGGGTGCACGAGTGGGTTACATCGAACTGGATCTCAACAGCGGTAAGATCCTTGAGAG
TTTTCGCCCCGAAGAACGTTTTCCAATGATGAGCACTTTTAAAGTTCTGCTATGTGGCGCGGTATTATCC
CGTGTTGACGCCGGGCAAGAGCAACTCGGTCGCCGCATACACTATTCTCAGAATGACTTGGTTGAGTACT
CACCAGTCACAGAAAAGCATCTTACGGATGGCATGACAGTAAGAGAATTATGCAGTGCTGCCATAACCAT
GAGTGATAACACTGCGGCCAACTTACTTCTGACAACGATCGGAGGACCGAAGGAGCTAACCGCTTTTTTG
CACAACATGGGGGATCATGTAACTCGCCTTGATCGTTGGGAACCGGAGCTGAATGAAGCCATACCAAACG
ACGAGCGTGACACCACGATGCCTGCAGCAATGGCAACAACGTTGCGCAAACTATTAACTGGCGAACTACT
TACTCTAGCTTCCCGGCAACAATTAATAGACTGGATGGAGGCGGATAAAGTTGCAGGACCACTTCTGCGC
TCGGCCCTTCCGGCTGGCTGGTTTATTGCTGATAAATCTGGAGCCGGTGAGCGTGGGTCTCGCGGTATCA
TTGCAGCACTGGGGCCAGATGGTAAGCCCTCCCGTATCGTAGTTATCTACACGACGGGGAGTCAGGCAAC
TATGGATGAACGAAATAGACAGATCGCTGAGATAGGTGCCTCACTGATTAAGCATTGGTAACTGTCAGAC
CAAGTTTACTCATATATACTTTAGATTGATTTAAAACTTCATTTTTAATTTAAAAGGATCTAGGTGAAGA
TCCTTTTTGATAATCTCATGACCAAAATCCCTTAACGTGAGTTTTCGTTCCACTGAGCGTCAGACCCCGT
AGAAAAGATCAAAGGATCTTCTTGAGATCCTTTTTTTCTGCGCGTAATCTGCTGCTTGCAAACAAAAAAA
CCACCGCTACCAGCGGTGGTTTGTTTGCCGGATCAAGAGCTACCAACTCTTTTTCCGAAGGTAACTGGCT
TCAGCAGAGCGCAGATACCAAATACTGTCCTTCTAGTGTAGCCGTAGTTAGGCCACCACTTCAAGAACTC
TGTAGCACCGCCTACATACCTCGCTCTGCTAATCCTGTTACCAGTGGCTGCTGCCAGTGGCGATAAGTCG
TGTCTTACCGGGTTGGACTCAAGACGATAGTTACCGGATAAGGCGCAGCGGTCGGGCTGAACGGGGGGTT
CGTGCACACAGCCCAGCTTGGAGCGAACGACCTACACCGAACTGAGATACCTACAGCGTGAGCATTGAGA
AAGCGCCACGCTTCCCGAAGGGAGAAAGGCGGACAGGTATCCGGTAAGCGGCAGGGTCGGAACAGGAGAG
CGCACGAGGGAGCTTCCAGGGGGAAACGCCTGGTATCTTTATAGTCCTGTCGGGTTTCGCCACCTCTGAC
TTGAGCGTCGATTTTTGTGATGCTCGTCAGGGGGGCGGAGCCTATGGAAAAACGCCAGCAACGCGGCCTT
TTTACGGTTCCTGGCCTTTTGCTGGCCTTTTGCTCACATGTTCTTTCCTGCGTTATCCCCTGATTCTGTG
GATAACCGTATTACCGCCTTTGAGTGAGCTGATACCGCTCGCCGCAGCCGAACGACCGAGCGCAGCGAGT
CAGTGAGCGAGGAAGCGGAAGAGCGCCTGATGCGGTATTTTCTCCTTACGCATCTGTGCGGTATTTCACA
CCGCATATGGTGCACTCTCAGTACAATCTGCTCTGATGCCGCATAGTTAAGCCAGTATACACTCCGCTAT
CGCTACGTGACTGGGTCATGGCTGCGCCCCGACACCCGCCAACACCCGCTGACGCGCCCTGACGGGCTTG
TCTGCTCCCGGCATCCGCTTACAGACAAGCTGTGACCGTCTCCGGGAGCTGCATGTGTCAGAGGTTTTCA
CCGTCATCACCGAAACGCGCGAGGCAGCTGCGGTAAAGCTCATCAGCGTGGTCGTGAAGCGATTCACAGA
TGTCTGCCTGTTCATCCGCGTCCAGCTCGTTGAGTTTCTCCAGAAGCGTTAATGTCTGGCTTCTGATAAA
GCGGGCCATGTTAAGGGCGGTTTTTTCCTGTTTGGTCACTGATGCCTCCGTGTAAGGGGGATTTCTGTTC
ATGGGGGTAATGATACCGATGAAACGAGAGAGGATGCTCACGATACGGGTTACTGATGATGAACATGCCC
GGTTACTGGAACGTTGTGAGGGTAAACAACTGGCGGTATGGATGCGGCGGGACCAGAGAAAAATCACTCA
GGGTCAATGCCAGCGCTTCGTTAATACAGATGTAGGTGTTCCACAGGGTAGCCAGCAGCATCCTGCGATG
CAGATCCGGAACATAATGGTGCAGGGCGCTGACTTCCGCGTTTCCAGACTTTACGAAACACGGAAACCGA
AGACCATTCATGTTGTTGCTCAGGTCGCAGACGTTTTGCAGCAGCAGTCGCTTCACGTTCGCTCGCGTAT
CGGTGATTCATTCTGCTAACCAGTAAGGCAACCCCGCCAGCCTAGCCGGGTCCTCAACGACAGGAGCACG
ATCATGCGCACCCGTGGCCAGGACCCAACGCTGCCCGACTGCTTTCCTGATGCAAAAACGAGGCTAGTTT
ACCGTATCTGTGGGGGGATGGCTTGTAGATATGACGACAGGAAGAGTTTGTAGAAACGCAAAAAGGCCAT
CCGTCAGGATGGCCTTCTGCTTAATTTGATGCCTGGCAGTTTATGGCGGGCGTCCTGCCCGCCACCCTCC
GGGCCGTTGCTTCGCAACGTTCAAATCCGCTCCCGGCGGATTTGTCCTACTCAGGAGAGCGTTCACCGAC
AAACAACAGATAAAACGAAAGGCCCAGTCTTTCGACTGAGCCTTTCGTTTTATTTGATGCCTGGCAGTTC
CCTACTCTCGCATGGGGAGACCCCACACTACCATCGGCGCTACGGCGTTTCACTTCTGAGTTCGGCATGG
GGTCAGGTGGGACCACCGCGCTACTGCCGCCAGGCAAATTCTGTTTTATCAGACCGCTTCTGCGTTCTGA
TTTAATCTGTATCAGGCTGAAAATCTTCTCTCATCCGCCAAAACAGCTGCTTTCCTGATGCAAAAACGAG
GCTAGTTTACCGTATCTGTGGGGGGATGGCTTGTAGATATGACGACAGGAAGAGTTTGTAGAAACGCAAA
AAGGCCATCCGTCAGGATGGCCTTCTGCTTAATTTGATGCCTGGCAGTTTATGGCGGGCGTCCTGCCCGC
CACCCTCCGGGCCGTTGCTTCGCAACGTTCAAATCCGCTCCCGGCGGATTTGTCCTACTCAGGAGAGCGT
TCACCGACAAACAACAGATAAAACGAAAGGCCCAGTCTTTCGACTGAGCCTTTCGTTTTATTTGATGCCT
GGCAGTTCCCTACTCTCGCATGGGGAGACCCCACACTACCATCGGCGCTACGGCGTTTCACTTCTGAGTT
CGGCATGGGGTCAGGTGGGACCACCGCGCTACTGCCGCCAGGCAAATTCTGTTTTATCAGACCGCTTCTG
CGTTCTGATTTAATCTGTATCAGGCTGAAAATCTTCTCTCATCCGCCAAAACAGCCGAGATGCGCCGCGT
GCGGCTGCTGGAGATGGCGGACGCGATGGATATGTTCTGCCAAGGGTTGGTTTGCGCATTCACAGTTCTC
CGCAAGAATTGATTGGCTCCAATTCTTGGAGTGGTGAATCCGTTAGCGAGGTGCCGCCTCGACGAATTTC
TGCCATTCATCCGCTTATTATCACTTATTCAGGCGTAGCACCAGGCGTTTAAGGGCACCAATAACTGCCT
TAAAAAAATCATTTGTACAGTTCATCCATACCATGCGTGATGCCCGCTGCGGTTACGAACTCCAGCAGAA
CCATGTGATCGCGTTTCTCGTTCGGATCTTTAGACAGAACGCTTTGCGTGCTCAGATAGTGATTGTCTGG
CAGCAGAACAGGACCATCACCGATTGGAGTGTTTTGCTGGTAGTGATCAGCCAGCTGCACGCTGCCATCC
TCCACGTTGTGGCGAATTTTAAAATTCGCTTTAATGCCATTTTTTTGTTTATCGGCGGTGATGTAAACAT
TGTGGCTGTTAAAATTGTATTCCAGCTTATGGCCCAGGATATTGCCGTCTTCTTTAAAGTCAATGCCTTT
CAGCTCAATGCGGTTTACCAGGGTATCGCCTTCAAATTTCACTTCCGCACGCGTTTTGTACGTGCCGTCA
TCCTTAAAGGAAATCGTGCGTTCCTGCACATAGCCTTCCGGCATGGCGGACTTGAAGAAGTCATGCTGCT
TCATGTGGTCCGGATAACGAGCAAAGCACTGAACACCATAAGTCAGCGTCGTTACCAGAGTCGGCCAAGG
TACCGGCAGTTTACCAGTAGTACAGATGAACTTCAGCGTCAGTTTACCATTAGTTGCGTCACCTTCACCC
TCGCCACGCACGGAAAACTTATGACCGTTGACATCACCATCCAGTTCCACCAGAATAGGGACGACACCAG
TGAACAGCTCTTCGCCTTTGCCCATTTTAGCTTCCTTAGCTCCTGAAAATCTCGTCGAAGCTCGGCGGAT
TTGTCCTACTCAAGCTTGCTCCCTTTGTTTAACAGAAAAATAATTGATCAAAACAATTAAATAAGTAAAT
AAATTTGTATTATTTGAAATCAAAAATCAAAAATCAAAAATCAAAAATCAAAAATCAAAAATCAAAATAT
ACTATTTAGTCCTTTTTTATCATTTTCTGTTTTTATCGGTAAACCCCGTTTCACTTCTAAGCTTGGCTGC
AGGTCGACGGATCGATCCCCGGGAATTCCCTGGCAGTTTATGGCGGGCGTCCTGCCCGCCACCCTCCGGG
CCGTTGCTTCGCAACGTTCAAATCCGCTCCCGGCGGATTTGTCCTACTCAGGAGAGCGTTCACCGACAAA
CAACAGATAAAACGAAAGGCCCAGTCTTTCGACTGAGCCTTTCGTTTTATTTGATGCCTGGGAA
Features (pLannotate 1.2.2; 20 found; start..end, strand, type, name):
     78..106     -  misc_feature   MCS (fragment): pBluescript multiple cloning site
    375..1007    +  CDS            toxR (fragment): TOXR_VIBCH - Protein predicted: Swiss-Prot protein existence level 4. This transcription activator controls cholera toxin, pilus colonization factor and outer membrane protein expression in V.cholerae. It binds to the 5'-TTTTGAT-3' tandemly repeated DNA sequence in the cholera toxin promoter region. ToxS interacts with the C-terminal periplasmic domain of ToxR, stimulating its activity. It activates transcription at the promoters for tcpI and tcpA and this is presumably via ToxT. From Vibrio cholerae serotype O1 (strain ATCC 39315 / El Tor Inaba N16961).
   1014..2111    +  CDS            MBP: maltose binding protein from E. coli; malE (mutated); This version of the gene does not encode a signal sequence, so MBP will remain in the cytosol.
   2112..2131    +  misc_feature   MCS (fragment): pUC18/19 multiple cloning site
   2176..2280    +  promoter       AmpR promoter: bla
   2281..3141    +  CDS            AmpR: β-lactamase; bla; confers resistance to ampicillin, carbenicillin, and related antibiotics
   3312..3900    +  rep_origin     ori: high-copy-number ColE1/pMB1/pBR322/pUC origin of replication
   4086..4226    -  misc_feature   bom: basis of mobility region from pBR322
   4328..4519    -  CDS            rop: Rop protein, which maintains plasmids at low copy number; rop
   4536..4916    +  CDS            YPB1_ECOLX: Protein predicted: Swiss-Prot protein existence level 4. From Escherichia coli.
   5101..5128    -  terminator     rrnB T2 terminator: transcription terminator T2 from the E. coli rrnB gene
   5220..5306    -  terminator     rrnB T1 terminator: Escherichia coli rrnB; transcription terminator T1 from the E. coli rrnB gene
   5308..5423    -  ncRNA          5S rRNA: Accession: RF00001 - 5S ribosomal RNA
   5599..5626    -  terminator     rrnB T2 terminator: transcription terminator T2 from the E. coli rrnB gene
   5718..5804    -  terminator     rrnB T1 terminator: Escherichia coli rrnB; transcription terminator T1 from the E. coli rrnB gene
   5806..5921    -  ncRNA          5S rRNA: Accession: RF00001 - 5S ribosomal RNA
   6242..6955    -  CDS            Superfolder GFP: Superfolder GFP is a basic (constitutively fluorescent) green fluorescent protein published in 2005, derived from Aequorea victoria. It is reported to be a very rapidly-maturing weak dimer.
   6956..6984    -  promoter       cat promoter (fragment): promoter of the E. coli cat gene encoding chloramphenicol acetyltransferase
   7135..7197    -  CDS            zot (fragment): ZOT_VIBCH - Experimental evidence at protein level: Swiss-Prot protein existence level 1. Increases the permeability of the small intestine mucosa by affecting the structure of intercellular tight junctions (zonula occludens). From Vibrio cholerae serotype O1 (strain ATCC 39315 / El Tor Inaba N16961).
   7317..7403    -  terminator     rrnB T1 terminator: Escherichia coli rrnB; transcription terminator T1 from the E. coli rrnB gene
