[The description below was written by a language model from this plasmid's Addgene catalogue record and pLannotate feature annotations shown in this document.]
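Description:
pccGFPGpA is a 7.4 kb bacterial expression plasmid built on the pccGFPKAN backbone. It serves as the positive control for TOXGREEN, a fluorescence-based, high-throughput variant of the TOXCAT assay for transmembrane helix association in the E. coli inner membrane. It is propagated in standard cloning strains under ampicillin selection (bla with its native promoter) and replicates from a ColE1/pMB1-type origin. The catalogue lists it as high copy, although the annotation also detects the pBR322 bom site and a rop gene, which normally moderates copy number.

The payload has two functional units. The first is a chimeric open reading frame in which a fragment of the Vibrio cholerae transcriptional activator ToxR is followed by E. coli maltose binding protein. The human glycophorin A (GpA) segment was cloned between NheI and BamHI, and the roughly 39 bp difference between backbone and total size fits a short transmembrane-segment insert. The feature table does not annotate this insert separately. It leaves only a small gap between the ToxR and MBP features, so the insert appears to lie at that junction, partly within the annotated boundaries. The promoter driving the fusion is also not annotated.

The second unit, on the opposite strand, is a superfolder GFP reporter. It sits downstream of a cat promoter fragment and a region containing a Vibrio zot fragment, which is consistent with cholera toxin (ctx) promoter sequence, the natural ToxR target, although the record does not name it. Repeated rrnB T1/T2 terminators insulate the reporter. In this assay design, self-association of the inserted helix dimerises the ToxR domains, which then activate GFP expression. Because GpA dimerises strongly, it gives a high-fluorescence benchmark against which test sequences are compared.
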