Addgene plasmid #73651: pccGFPGpA
Purpose: Fluorescent reporter for transmembrane protein dimerization positive control.
Depositing lab: Alessandro Senes. Depositing organization: University of Wisconsin, Madison. Publication: Screening for transmembrane association in divisome proteins using TOXGREEN, a high-throughput variant of the TOXCAT assay. Armstrong CR, Senes A. Biochim Biophys Acta. 2016 Jul 21. pii: S0005-2736(16)30251-6. doi: 10.1016/j.bbamem.2016.07.008. PubMed 27453198.
Backbone
  Vector backbone: pccGFPKAN
  Backbone size w/o insert (bp): 7375
  Total vector size (bp): 7414
  Vector type: Bacterial Expression
Growth in bacteria
  Bacterial resistance: Ampicillin, 100 μg/mL
  Growth temperature: 37°C
  Growth strain: DH5alpha
  Copy number: High Copy
Gene/Insert
  Gene/Insert name: glycophorin A (alt name: GpA)
  Species: H. sapiens (human)
  Cloning method: Restriction Enzyme; 5′ cloning site NheI (not destroyed); 3′ cloning site BamHI (destroyed during cloning)
  Sequencing primers: 5′ catgactttgtttggcgagagcaag
Terms and licenses: Academic/Nonprofit Terms; Industry Terms: Not Available to Industry
How to cite: pccGFPGpA was a gift from Alessandro Senes (Addgene plasmid # 73651 ; http://n2t.net/addgene:73651 ; RRID:Addgene_73651)
