>Addgene plasmid #73651 | pccGFPGpA | addgene partial sequence | sequence record 139941 | TM-F 5'-catgactttgtttggcgagagcaag-3'
ACGTCAAAACGGTTCCGAAGCGCGGTTACCAATTGATCGCCCGAGTGGAAACGGTTGAAGAAGAGATGGC
TCGCGAAAACGAAGCTGCTCATGACATCTCTCAGCCAGAATCTGTCAATGAATACGCAGAATCAAGCAGT
GTGCCTTCATCAGCCACTGTAGTGAACACACCGCAGCCAGCCAATGTCGTGGCGAATAAATCGGCTCCAA
ACTTGGGGAATCGAGCTAGCCTCATTATTTTTGGGGTGATGGCTGGTGTTATTGGAACGATCCTGATCAA
CCCAAGCCAATCCAGCTTTAAACCCCTAACGGATATCAAAATCGAAGAAGGTAAACTGGTAATCTGGATT
AACGGCGATAAAGGCTATAACGGTCTCGCTGAAGTCGGTAAGAAATTCGAGAAAGATACCGGAATTAAAG
TCACCGTTGAGCATCCGGATAAACTGGAAGAGAAATTCCCACAGGTTGCGGCAACTGGCGATGGCCCTGA
CATTATCTTCTGGGCACACGACCGCTTTGGTGGCTACGCTCAATCTGGCCTGTTGGCTGAAATCACCCCG
GACAAAGCGTTCCAGGACAAGCTGTATCCGTTTACCTGGGATGCCGTACGTTACAACGGCA
